>Addgene plasmid #26526 | MGP | addgene full sequence | sequence record 493904 | Addgene NGS Result
AATGAAAGACCCCACCTGTAGGTTTGGCAAGCTAGCTTAAGTAACGCCATTTTGCAAGGCATGGAAAATA
CATAACTGAGAATAGAGAAGTTCAGATCAAGGTTAGGAACAGAGAGACAGCAGAATATGGGCCAAACAGG
ATATCTGTGGTAAGCAGTTCCTGCCCCGGCTCAGGGCCAAGAACAGATGGTCCCCAGATGCGGTCCCGCC
CTCAGCAGTTTCTAGAGAACCATCAGATGTTTCCAGGGTGCCCCAAGGACCTGAAATGACCCTGTGCCTT
ATTTGAACTAACCAATCAGTTCGCTTCTCGCTTCTGTTCGCGCGCTTCTGCTCCCCGAGCTCAATAAAAG
AGCCCACAACCCCTCACTCGGCGCGCCAGTCCTCCGATAGACTGCGTCGCCCGGGTACCCGTATTCCCAA
TAAAGCCTCTTGCTGTTTGCATCCGAATCGTGGACTCGCTGATCCTTGGGAGGGTCTCCTCAGATTGATT
GACTGCCCACCTCGGGGGTCTTTCATTTGGAGGTTCCACCGAGATTTGGAGACCCCTGCCCAGGGACCAC
CGACCCCCCCGCCGGGAGGTAAGCTGGCCAGCGGTCGTTTCGTGTCTGTCTCTGTCTTTGTGCGTGTTTG
TGCCGGCATCTAATGTTTGCGCCTGCGTCTGTACTAGTTAGCTAACTAGCTCTGTATCTGGCGGACCCGT
GGTGGAACTGACGAGTTCTGAACACCCGGCCGCAACCCTGGGAGACGTCCCAGGGACTTTGGGGGCCGTT
TTTGTGGCCCGACCTGAGGAAGGGAGTCGATGTGGAATCCGACCCCGTCAGGATATGTGGTTCTGGTAGG
AGACGAGAACCTAAAACAGTTCCCGCCTCCGTCTGAATTTTTGCTTTCGGTTTGGAACCGAAGCCGCGCG
TCTTGTCTGCTGCAGCGCTGCAGCATCGTTCTGTGTTGTCTCTGTCTGACTGTGTTTCTGTATTTGTCTG
AAAATTAGGGCCAGACTGTTACCACTCCCTTAAGTTTGACCTTAGGTCACTGGAAAGATGTCGAGCGGAT
CGCTCACAACCAGTCGGTAGATGTCAAGAAGAGACGTTGGGTTACCTTCTGCTCTGCAGAATGGCCAACC
TTTAACGTCGGATGGCCGCGAGACGGCACCTTTAACCGAGACCTCATCACCCAGGTTAAGATCAAGGTCT
TTTCACCTGGCCCGCATGGACACCCAGACCAGGTCCCCTACATCGTGACCTGGGAAGCCTTGGCTTTTGA
CCCCCCTCCCTGGGTCAAGCCCTTTGTACACCCTAAGCCTCCGCCTCCTCTTCCTCCATCCGCCCCGTCT
CTCCCCCTTGAACCTCCTCGTTCGACCCCGCCTCGATCCTCCCTTTATCCAGCCCTCACTCCTTCTCTAG
GCGCCGGAATTAGATCTATGGTGAGCAAGGGCGAGGAGCTGTTCACCGGGGTGGTGCCCATCCTGGTCGA
GCTGGACGGCGACGTAAACGGCCACAAGTTCAGCGTGTCCGGCGAGGGCGAGGGCGATGCCACCTACGGC
AAGCTGACCCTGAAGTTCATCTGCACCACCGGCAAGCTGCCCGTGCCCTGGCCCACCCTCGTGACCACCC
TGACCTACGGCGTGCAGTGCTTCAGCCGCTACCCCGACCACATGAAGCAGCACGACTTCTTCAAGTCCGC
CATGCCCGAAGGCTACGTCCAGGAGCGCACCATCTTCTTCAAGGACGACGGCAACTACAAGACCCGCGCC
GAGGTGAAGTTCGAGGGCGACACCCTGGTGAACCGCATCGAGCTGAAGGGCATCGACTTCAAGGAGGACG
GCAACATCCTGGGGCACAAGCTGGAGTACAACTACAACAGCCACAACGTCTATATCATGGCCGACAAGCA
GAAGAACGGCATCAAGGTGAACTTCAAGATCCGCCACAACATCGAGGACGGCAGCGTGCAGCTCGCCGAC
CACTACCAGCAGAACACCCCCATCGGCGACGGCCCCGTGCTGCTGCCCGACAACCACTACCTGAGCACCC
AGTCCGCCCTGAGCAAAGACCCCAACGAGAAGCGCGATCACATGGTCCTGCTGGAGTTCGTGACCGCCGC
CGGGATCACTCTCGGCATGGACGAGCTGTACAAGTAAAGCGGCCTCGAGGAATTCTACCGGGTAGGGGAG
GCGCTTTTCCCAAGGCAGTCTGGAGCATGCGCTTTAGCAGCCCCGCTGGGCACTTGGCGCTACACAAGTG
GCCTCTGGCCTCGCACACATTCCACATCCACCGGTAGGCGCCAACCGGCTCCGTTCTTTGGTGGCCCCTT
CGCGCCACCTTCTACTCCTCCCCTAGTCAGGAAGTTCCCCCCCGCCCCGCAGCTCGCGTCGTGCAGGACG
TGACAAATGGAAGTAGCACGTCTCACTAGTCTCGTGCAGATGGACAGCACCGCTGAGCAATGGAAGCGGG
TAGGCCTTTGGGGCAGCGGCCAATAGCAGCTTTGCTCCTTCGCTTTCTGGGCTCAGAGGCTGGGAAGGGG
TGGGTCCGGGGGCGGGCTCAGGGGCGGGCTCAGGGGCGGGGCGGGCGCCCGAAGGTCCTCCGGAGGCCCG
GCATTCTGCACGCTTCAAAAGCGCACGTCTGCCGCGCTGTTCTCCTCTTCCTCATCTCCGGGCCTTTCGA
CCTGCAGCCCAAGCTTACCATGACCGAGTACAAGCCCACGGTGCGCCTCGCCACCCGCGACGACGTCCCC
AGGGCCGTACGCACCCTCGCCGCCGCGTTCGCCGACTACCCCGCCACGCGCCACACCGTCGATCCGGACC
GCCACATCGAGCGGGTCACCGAGCTGCAAGAACTCTTCCTCACGCGCGTCGGGCTCGACATCGGCAAGGT
GTGGGTCGCGGACGACGGCGCCGCGGTGGCGGTCTGGACCACGCCGGAGAGCGTCGAAGCGGGGGCGGTG
TTCGCCGAGATCGGCCCGCGCATGGCCGAGTTGAGCGGTTCCCGGCTGGCCGCGCAGCAACAGATGGAAG
GCCTCCTGGCGCCGCACCGGCCCAAGGAGCCCGCGTGGTTCCTGGCCACCGTCGGCGTCTCGCCCGACCA
CCAGGGCAAGGGTCTGGGCAGCGCCGTCGTGCTCCCCGGAGTGGAGGCGGCCGAGCGCGCCGGGGTGCCC
GCCTTCCTGGAGACCTCCGCGCCCCGCAACCTCCCCTTCTACGAGCGGCTCGGCTTCACCGTCACCGCCG
ACGTCGAGGTGCCCGAAGGACCGCGCACCTGGTGCATGACCCGCAAGCCCGGTGCCTGACGCCCGCCCCA
CGACCCGCAGCGCCCGACCGAAAGGAGCGCACGACCCCATGCATCGATAAAATAAAAGATTTTATTTAGT
CTCCAGAAAAAGGGGGGAATGAAAGACCCCACCTGTAGGTTTGGCAAGCTAGCTTAAGTAACGCCATTTT
GCAAGGCATGGAAAATACATAACTGAGAATAGAGAAGTTCAGATCAAGGTTAGGAACAGAGAGACAGCAG
AATATGGGCCAAACAGGATATCTGTGGTAAGCAGTTCCTGCCCCGGCTCAGGGCCAAGAACAGATGGTCC
CCAGATGCGGTCCCGCCCTCAGCAGTTTCTAGAGAACCATCAGATGTTTCCAGGGTGCCCCAAGGACCTG
AAATGACCCTGTGCCTTATTTGAACTAACCAATCAGTTCGCTTCTCGCTTCTGTTCGCGCGCTTCTGCTC
CCCGAGCTCAATAAAAGAGCCCACAACCCCTCACTCGGCGCGCCAGTCCTCCGATAGACTGCGTCGCCCG
GGTACCCGTGTATCCAATAAACCCTCTTGCAGTTGCATCCGACTTGTGGTCTCGCTGTTCCTTGGGAGGG
TCTCCTCTGAGTGATTGACTACCCGTCAGCGGGGGTCTTTCATGGGTAACAGTTTCTTGAAGTTGGAGAA
CAACATTCTGAGGGTAGGAGTCGAATATTAAGTAATCCTGACTCAATTAGCCACTGTTTTGAATCCACAT
ACTCCAATACTCCTGAAATAGTTCATTATGGACAGCGCAGAAAGAGCTGGGGAGAATTGTGAAATTGTTA
TCCGCTCACAATTCCACACAACATACGAGCCGGAAGCATAAAGTGTAAAGCCTGGGGTGCCTAATGAGTG
AGCTAACTCACATTAATTGCGTTGCGCTCACTGCCCGCTTTCCAGTCGGGAAACCTGTCGTGCCAGCTGC
ATTAATGAATCGGCCAACGCGCGGGGAGAGGCGGTTTGCGTATTGGGCGCTCTTCCGCTTCCTCGCTCAC
TGACTCGCTGCGCTCGGTCGTTCGGCTGCGGCGAGCGGTATCAGCTCACTCAAAGGCGGTAATACGGTTA
TCCACAGAATCAGGGGATAACGCAGGAAAGAACATGTGAGCAAAAGGCCAGCAAAAGGCCAGGAACCGTA
AAAAGGCCGCGTTGCTGGCGTTTTTCCATAGGCTCCGCCCCCCTGACGAGCATCACAAAAATCGACGCTC
AAGTCAGAGGTGGCGAAACCCGACAGGACTATAAAGATACCAGGCGTTTCCCCCTGGAAGCTCCCTCGTG
CGCTCTCCTGTTCCGACCCTGCCGCTTACCGGATACCTGTCCGCCTTTCTCCCTTCGGGAAGCGTGGCGC
TTTCTCATAGCTCACGCTGTAGGTATCTCAGTTCGGTGTAGGTCGTTCGCTCCAAGCTGGGCTGTGTGCA
CGAACCCCCCGTTCAGCCCGACCGCTGCGCCTTATCCGGTAACTATCGTCTTGAGTCCAACCCGGTAAGA
CACGACTTATCGCCACTGGCAGCAGCCACTGGTAACAGGATTAGCAGAGCGAGGTATGTAGGCGGTGCTA
CAGAGTTCTTGAAGTGGTGGCCTAACTACGGCTACACTAGAAGAACAGTATTTGGTATCTGCGCTCTGCT
GAAGCCAGTTACCTTCGGAAAAAGAGTTGGTAGCTCTTGATCCGGCAAACAAACCACCGCTGGTAGCGGT
GGTTTTTTTGTTTGCAAGCAGCAGATTACGCGCAGAAAAAAAGGATCTCAAGAAGATCCTTTGATCTTTT
CTACGGGGTCTGACGCTCAGTGGAACGAAAACTCACGTTAAGGGATTTTGGTCATGAGATTATCAAAAAG
GATCTTCACCTAGATCCTTTTAAATTAAAAATGAAGTTTTAAATCAATCTAAAGTATATATGAGTAAACT
TGGTCTGACAGTTACCAATGCTTAATCAGTGAGGCACCTATCTCAGCGATCTGTCTATTTCGTTCATCCA
TAGTTGCCTGACTCCCCGTCGTGTAGATAACTACGATACGGGAGGGCTTACCATCTGGCCCCAGTGCTGC
AATGATACCGCGAGACCCACGCTCACCGGCTCCAGATTTATCAGCAATAAACCAGCCAGCCGGAAGGGCC
GAGCGCAGAAGTGGTCCTGCAACTTTATCCGCCTCCATCCAGTCTATTAATTGTTGCCGGGAAGCTAGAG
TAAGTAGTTCGCCAGTTAATAGTTTGCGCAACGTTGTTGCCATTGCTACAGGCATCGTGGTGTCACGCTC
GTCGTTTGGTATGGCTTCATTCAGCTCCGGTTCCCAACGATCAAGGCGAGTTACATGATCCCCCATGTTG
TGCAAAAAAGCGGTTAGCTCCTTCGGTCCTCCGATCGTTGTCAGAAGTAAGTTGGCCGCAGTGTTATCAC
TCATGGTTATGGCAGCACTGCATAATTCTCTTACTGTCATGCCATCCGTAAGATGCTTTTCTGTGACTGG
TGAGTACTCAACCAAGTCATTCTGAGAATAGTGTATGCGGCGACCGAGTTGCTCTTGCCCGGCGTCAATA
CGGGATAATACCGCGCCACATAGCAGAACTTTAAAAGTGCTCATCATTGGAAAACGTTCTTCGGGGCGAA
AACTCTCAAGGATCTTACCGCTGTTGAGATCCAGTTCGATGTAACCCACTCGTGCACCCAACTGATCTTC
AGCATCTTTTACTTTCACCAGCGTTTCTGGGTGAGCAAAAACAGGAAGGCAAAATGCCGCAAAAAAGGGA
ATAAGGGCGACACGGAAATGTTGAATACTCATACTCTTCCTTTTTCAATATTATTGAAGCATTTATCAGG
GTTATTGTCTCATGAGCGGATACATATTTGAATGTATTTAGAAAAATAAACAAATAGGGGTTCCGCGCAC
ATTTCCCCGAAAAGTGCCACCTGACGTCTAAGAAACCATTATTATCATGACATTAACCTATAAAAATAGG
CGTATCACGAGGCCCTTTCGTCTCGCGCGTTTCGGTGATGACGGTGAAAACCTCTGACACATGCAGCTCC
CGGAGACGGTCACAGCTTGTCTGTAAGCGGATGCCGGGAGCAGACAAGCCCGTCAGGGCGCGTCAGCGGG
TGTTGGCGGGTGTCGGGGCTGGCTTAACTATGCGGCATCAGAGCAGATTGTACTGAGAGTGCACCATATG
CGGTGTGAAATACCGCACAGATGCGTAAGGAGAAAATACCGCATCAGGCGCCATTCGCCATTCAGGCTGC
GCAACTGTTGGGAAGGGCGATCGGTGCGGGCCTCTTCGCTATTACGCCAGCTGGCGAAAGGGGGATGTGC
TGCAAGGCGATTAAGTTGGGTAACGCCAGGGTTTTCCCAGTCACGACGTTGTAAAACGACGGCGCAAGGA
ATGGTGCATGCAAGGAGATGGCGCCCAACAGTCCCCCGGCCACGGGGCCTGCCACCATACCCACGCCGAA
ACAAGCGCTCATGAGCCCGAAGTGGCGAGCCCGATCTTCCCCATCGGTGATGTCGGCGATATAGGCGCCA
GCAACCGCACCTGTGGCGCCGGTGATGCCGGCCACGATGCGTCCGGCGTAGAGGCGATTAGTCCAATTTG
TTAAAGACAGGATATCAGTGGTCCAGGCTCTAGTTTTGACTCAACAATATCACCAGCTGAAGCCTATAGA
GTACGAGCCATAGATAAAATAAAAGATTTTATTTAGTCTCCAGAAAAAGGGGGG
Features (pLannotate 1.2.2; 19 found; start..end, strand, type, name):
      1..517     +  LTR            5' LTR: 5' long terminal repeat from murine embryonic stem cell virus
    581..922     +  misc_feature   MESV Ψ: packaging signal of murine embryonic stem cell virus
    989..1405    +  CDS            gag (truncated): truncated Moloney murine leukemia virus (MMLV) gag gene lacking the start codon
   1418..2137    +  CDS            EGFP: the original enhanced GFP (Yang et al., 1996) mammalian codon-optimized
   2160..2659    +  promoter       PGK promoter: mouse phosphoglycerate kinase 1 promoter
   2680..3279    +  CDS            PuroR: puromycin N-acetyltransferase; pac from Streptomyces alboniger; confers resistance to puromycin
   3379..3893    +  LTR            3' LTR: 3' long terminal repeat from murine embryonic stem cell virus
   4055..4071    -  protein_bind   lac operator: The lac repressor binds to the lac operator to inhibit transcription in E. coli. This inhibition can be relieved by adding lactose or isopropyl-β-D-thiogalactopyranoside (IPTG). lac repressor encoded by lacI
   4079..4109    -  promoter       lac promoter: promoter for the E. coli lac operon
   4124..4145    -  protein_bind   CAP binding site: CAP binding activates transcription in the presence of cAMP. E. coli catabolite activator protein
   4158..4250    -  CDS            lacI (fragment): lac repressor; lacI; The lac repressor binds to the lac operator to inhibit transcription in E. coli. This inhibition can be relieved by adding lactose or isopropyl-β-D-thiogalactopyranoside (IPTG).
   4433..5021    -  rep_origin     ori: high-copy-number ColE1/pMB1/pBR322/pUC origin of replication
   5192..6052    -  CDS            AmpR: β-lactamase; bla; confers resistance to ampicillin, carbenicillin, and related antibiotics
   6053..6157    -  promoter       AmpR promoter: bla
   6252..6287    +  CDS            rop (fragment): Rop protein, which maintains plasmids at low copy number; rop
   6389..6488    +  misc_feature   bom (fragment): basis of mobility region from pBR322
   6494..6643    -  CDS            lacZα (fragment): LacZα fragment of β-galactosidase; lacZ fragment
   6643..6844    -  CDS            TcR (fragment): tetracycline efflux protein; tet; confers resistance to tetracycline
   6845..6943    +  CDS            env (fragment): murine leukemia virus gPr80 envelope polyprotein precursor; env; proteolytically cleaved into gp70SU and p15TM subunits
