[The description below was written by a language model from this plasmid's Addgene catalogue record and pLannotate feature annotations shown in this document.]
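Description:
MGP is an empty gammaretroviral backbone derived from pMSCV puro, modified by placing an EGFP coding sequence downstream of the 5′ LTR. The sequenced plasmid is about 7 kb, consistent with a GFP cassette added to the roughly 6.3 kb parent. In bacteria it replicates from a high-copy ColE1/pUC-type origin and is selected with ampicillin through the bla gene. The short lacI, lacZα, rop, bom, TcR and env fragments annotated in the backbone appear to be non-functional remnants of earlier cloning vectors and viral sequence.

The proviral region is bounded by 5′ and 3′ LTRs of murine embryonic stem cell virus. It carries the MESV Ψ packaging signal and a truncated MMLV gag segment lacking its start codon, which extends the packaging signal without producing Gag protein. No viral structural or enzymatic genes are present, so virus must be made in cells that supply gag-pol and env in trans. After integration, the 5′ LTR drives the EGFP transcript. An internal mouse PGK promoter independently expresses puromycin N-acetyltransferase, so transduced cells can be both tracked by fluorescence and selected with puromycin.

The record lists BglII and EcoRI as retained cloning sites and describes GFP as an N-terminal tag on the backbone, but the feature table does not show where these sites lie relative to EGFP. Whether an insert ends up fused to GFP or simply shares the LTR-driven transcript therefore cannot be confirmed here. No insert is present in the deposited plasmid. The associated publication concerns miR-155 and its target SHIP1, which suggests use for stable delivery of expression cassettes into mammalian cells, although the record states no purpose beyond empty backbone.
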