Addgene plasmid #26526: MGP
Purpose: (Empty Backbone)
Depositing lab: David Baltimore. Depositing organization: California Institute of Technology. Publication: Inositol phosphatase SHIP1 is a primary target of miR-155. O'Connell RM, Chaudhuri AA, Rao DS, Baltimore D. Proc Natl Acad Sci U S A. 2009 Apr 28. 106(17):7113-8. 10.1073/pnas.0902636106 PubMed 19359473.
Backbone
  Vector backbone: pMSCV puro
  Backbone manufacturer: Clontech
  Backbone size (bp): 6300
  Vector type: Retroviral
  Selectable markers: Puromycin
Growth in bacteria
  Bacterial resistance: Ampicillin, 100 μg/mL
  Growth temperature: 37°C
  Growth strain: DH5alpha
  Copy number: Unknown
Gene/Insert
  Gene/Insert name: None
  Tag / fusion protein: GFP (N terminal on backbone)
  Cloning method: Restriction Enzyme; 5′ cloning site BglII (not destroyed); 3′ cloning site EcoRI (not destroyed)
  Sequencing primers: 5′ pLXSN-5; 3′ MSCV-rev
Terms and licenses: Academic/Nonprofit Terms; Industry Terms: Not Available to Industry
Depositor comments: MGP is a modified pMSCV vector (Clontech) where GFP was placed downstream of the 5′ LTR.
How to cite: MGP was a gift from David Baltimore (Addgene plasmid # 26526 ; http://n2t.net/addgene:26526 ; RRID:Addgene_26526)
