>Addgene plasmid #26526 | MGP | addgene partial sequence | sequence record 32638 | 26526 with pLXSN5'
AGCCCTACTCCTTCTCTAGGCGCCGGAATTAGATCTATGGTGAGCAAGGGCGAGGAGCTGTTCACCGGGG
TGGTGCCCATCCTGGTCGAGCTGGACGGCGACGTAAACGGCCACAAGTTCAGCGTGTCCGGCGAGGGCGA
GGGCGATGCCACCTACGGCAAGCTGACCCTGAAGTTCATCTGCACCACCGGCAAGCTGCCCGTGCCCTGG
CCCACCCTCGTGACCACCCTGACCTACGGCGTGCAGTGCTTCAGCCGCTACCCCGACCACATGAAGCAGC
ACGACTTCTTCAAGTCCGCCATGCCCGAAGGCTACGTCCAGGAGCGCACCATCTTCTTCAAGGACGACGG
CAACTACAAGACCCGCGCCGAGGTGAAGTTCGAGGGCGACACCCTGGTGAACCGCATCGAGCTGAAGGGC
ATCGACTTCAAGGAGGACGGCAACATCCTGGGGCACAAGCTGGAGTACAACTACAACAGCCACAACGTCT
ATATCATGGCCGACAAGCAGAAGAACGGCATCAAGGTGAACTTCAAGATCCGCCACAACATCGAGGACGG
CAGCGTGCAGCTCGCCGACCACTACCAGCAGAACACCCCCATCGGCGACGGCCCCGTGCTGCTGCCCGAC
AACCACTACCTGAGCACCCAGTCCGCCCTGAGCAAAGACCCCAACGAGAAGCGCGATCACATGGTCCTGC
TGGAGTTCGTGACCGCCGCCGGGATCACTCTCGGCATGGACGAGCTGTACAAGTAAAGCGGCCTCGAGGA
ATTCTACCGGGTAGGGGAGGCGCTTTTCCCAAGGCAGTCTGGAGCATGCGCTTTAGCAGCCCCGCTGGGC
ACTTGGCGCTACACAAGTGGCCTCTGGCCTCGCACACATTCCACATCACGGTA
